Addgene plasmid #61225: pQCXIB-FLAG-hDIXDC1-L-S592A
Purpose: Retrovirus expressing long isoform of human DIXDC1
Depositing lab: Reuben Shaw. Depositing organization: Salk Institute for Biological Studies. Publication: An AMPK-independent signaling pathway downstream of the LKB1 tumor suppressor controls Snail1 and metastatic potential. Goodwin JM, Svensson RU, Lou HJ, Winslow MM, Turk BE, Shaw RJ. Mol Cell. 2014 Aug 7;55(3):436-50. doi: 10.1016/j.molcel.2014.06.021. Epub 2014 Jul 17. PubMed 25042806.
Backbone
  Vector backbone: pQCXIB
  Backbone manufacturer: Addgene #17400
  Backbone size w/o insert (bp): 8614
  Vector type: Retroviral
  Selectable markers: Blasticidin
Growth in bacteria
  Bacterial resistance: Ampicillin, 100 μg/mL
  Growth temperature: 30°C
  Growth strain: DH5alpha
  Copy number: High Copy
Gene/Insert
  Gene/Insert name: human DIXDC1 (alt name: Ccd1)
  Species: H. sapiens (human)
  Insert size (bp): 1900
  Mutation: Changed Serine 592 to Alanine
  GenBank ID: NM_001037954.3
  Entrez Gene: DIXDC1 (a.k.a. CCD1)
  Tag / fusion protein: FLAG (N terminal on insert)
  Cloning method: Gateway Cloning
  Sequencing primers: 5′ pLXSN-5; 3′ IRES-R
Terms and licenses: Academic/Nonprofit Terms; Industry Terms: Not Available to Industry
How to cite: pQCXIB-FLAG-hDIXDC1-L-S592A was a gift from Reuben Shaw (Addgene plasmid # 61225 ; http://n2t.net/addgene:61225 ; RRID:Addgene_61225)
