[The description below was written by a language model from this plasmid's Addgene catalogue record.]
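Description:
pQCXIB-FLAG-hDIXDC1-L-S592A is a retroviral expression plasmid built on the pQCXIB backbone (about 8.6 kb without insert) for delivering the long isoform of human DIXDC1 (also known as Ccd1) into mammalian cells. It is maintained in E. coli as a high-copy plasmid under ampicillin selection, and transduced mammalian cells are selected with blasticidin. No feature table is provided, so the promoter, LTRs and packaging signal are not explicitly listed. However, the use of an IRES-directed reverse sequencing primer is consistent with a bicistronic layout. In that arrangement the inserted gene sits upstream of an internal ribosome entry site that drives translation of the blasticidin resistance marker from the same transcript, which links drug resistance to expression of the insert.

The insert is roughly 1.9 kb and was introduced by Gateway recombination cloning. It encodes human DIXDC1 with an N-terminal FLAG epitope tag for detection or immunoprecipitation. It carries a point mutation changing serine 592 to alanine, a substitution that removes the hydroxyl group needed for phosphorylation at that position. This type of change is typically used to make a non-phosphorylatable variant, although the record does not state which kinase targets the site. The associated publication concerns an AMPK-independent signalling pathway downstream of the LKB1 tumour suppressor that controls Snail1 and metastatic potential. That context suggests the construct serves as a mutant counterpart to wild-type DIXDC1 in stable retroviral expression experiments probing this pathway.
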