>Addgene plasmid #61225 | pQCXIB-FLAG-hDIXDC1-L-S592A | addgene partial sequence | sequence record 107401 | pBABE5 5'-CTTTATCCAGCCCTCAC-3'
AGATCTGGGGGATCGATAAGCTTGGGAGTTCCGCTTACATAACTTACGGTAAATGGCCCGCCTGGCTGAC
CGCCCAACGACCCCCGCCCATTGACGTCAATAATGACGTATGTTCCCATAGTAACGCCAATAGGGACTTT
CCATTGACGTCAATGGGTGGAGTATTTACGGTAAACTGCCCACTTGGCAGTACATCAAGTGTATCATATG
CCAAGTACGCCCCCTATTGACGTCAATGACGGTAAATGGCCCGCCTGGCATTATGCCCAGTACATGACCT
TATGGGACTTTCCTACTTGGCAGTACATCTACGTATTAGTCATCGCTATTACCATGGTGATGCGGTTTTG
GCAGTACATCAATGGGCGTGGATAGCGGTTTGACTCACGGGGATTTCCAAGTCTCCACCCCATTGACGTC
AATGGGAGTTTGTTTTGGCACCAAAATCAACGGGACTTTCCAAAATGTCGTAACAACTCCGCCCCATTGA
CGCAAATGGGCGGTAGGCGTGTACGGTGGGAGGTCTATATAAGCAGAGCTCTCCCTATCAGTGATAGAGA
TCTCCCTATCAGTGATAGAGATCGTCGACTAGTCCAGTGTGGTGGAATTCTGCAGATATCAACAAGTTTG
TACAAAAAAGCAGGCTCCACCATGGATTACAAGGACGATGACGACAAACTCGGATCCATGGGAACCAATT
CAGTAGACATGCTAGCCTGCCTGACCCGAGGGAACTTACTGGACGTCCTGCAGGAGGGCTTCAATGAGCA
ACAGCTGCAGGCCTATGTGGCCTGGGTGAATGCACAGCTGAAGAAGAGGCCAGCAGTGAAGCCTGTGCAG
GACCTGCGACAAGATCTCCGGGATGGGGTGATCCTGGCATATCTCATCGAGATTGT
