>Addgene plasmid #61225 | pQCXIB-FLAG-hDIXDC1-L-S592A | addgene partial sequence | sequence record 108065 | hDIXDC1-F 5'-agcaccaggccaagttagaa-3'
GATGTCAGTTACCACCAGGTGGATCTAGAGCGAGAGCTAGAACACAAAGATGTCCTCTTGGCTCACTGTA
TGAAAAGAGAGGCAGATGAGGCGACCAACTACAACAGTCACAACTCTCAAAGCAATGGTTTTCTCCTTCC
AACGGCAGGAAAAGGAGCTACTTCAGTCAGCAACAGAGGGACCAGCGACCTGCAGCTTGTTCGAGATGCT
CTCCGCAGCCTGCGCAACAGCTTCAGTGGCCACGATCCTCAGCACCACACTATTGACAGCTTGGAGCAGG
GCATTTCTAGCCTCATGGAGCGCCTGCATGTTATGGAGACGCAGAAGAAACAAGAAAGAAAGGTTCGGGT
CAAGTCACCCAGAACTCAAGTAGGTAGTGAATACCGGGAGTCCTGGCCCCCTAACTCAAAGTTGCCTCAC
TCACAGGCCTCTCCAACTGTCAGCAGCACCTGTACTAAAGTGCTCTATTTCACTGACCGGTCACTTACGC
CCTTCATGGTCAATATACCAAAGAGGTTGGAGGAGGTGACGTTAAAGGATTTTAAAGCAGCTATTGATCG
GGAAGGAAATCACCGGTATCACTTCAAAGCACTGGATCCTGAGTTTGGCACTGTCAAAGAGGAGATTTTC
CATGATGATGATGCCATCCCTGGATGGGAAGGGAAAATTGTAGCTTGGGTGGAAGAAGACCATGGAGAGA
ATTAAGCGGCCGCACTCGAGATATCTAGACCCAGCTTTCTTGTACAAAGTGGTTGATATCCAGCACAGTG
GCGACCGGTAGGCCTCGTACGCTTAATTAACGGATCCGGAATTCCGCCCCCCCC
